>Addgene plasmid #160822 | pXW109PmerT-Pecf11-gfp | addgene full sequence | sequence record 318577 | Addgene NGS Result
TTAATTAAAGCGGATAACAATTTCACACAGGAGGCCGCCTAGGCCGCGGCCGCGCGAATTCGCGGCCGCT
TCTAGAGTTTACAGCTAGCTCAGTCCTAGGGACTGTGCTAGCTACTAGAGTCACACAGGAAAGTACTAGA
TGGAAAATAATTTGGAAAACCTGACCATTGGCGTTTTTGCCAAGGCGGCCGGGGTCAACGTGGAGACAAT
CCGCTTCTATCAGCGCAAGGGCCTGTTGCGGGAACCGGACAAGCCTTACGGCAGCATCCGCCGCTATGGG
GAGGCGGACGTGGTTCGGGTGAAATTCGTGAAATCGGCACAGCGGCTGGGGTTCAGTCTGGACGAGATTG
CCGAGCTGTTGCGGCTCGACGATGGCACCCACTGCGAGGAGGCCAGCAGCCTGGCCGAACACAAGCTCAA
GGACGTGCGCGAGAAGATGGCCGACTTGGCGCGCATGGAAACCGTGCTGTCTGAACTCGTGTGCGCCTGC
CATGCACGAAAGGGGAATGTTTCCTGCCCGTTGATCGCGTCACTACAGGGCGAAGCAGGCCTGGCAAGGT
CAGCTATGCCTTAGTACTAGAGCCAGGCATCAAATAAAACGAAAGGCTCAGTCGAAAGACTGGGCCTTTC
GTTTTATCTGTTGTTTGTCGGTGAACGCTCTCTACTAGAGTCACACTGGCTCACCTTCGGGTGGGCCTTT
CTGCGTTTATATGGATCCGTTCCATATCGCTTGACTACGTACATGAGTACGGAAGTAAGGTTACGCTATC
CAATCCTACTAGAGTCACACAGGACTACTAGATGATGAGCGATAGTCCGCAGAAACTGGGTCGTAATGAA
TGGAATGCATATATGGATAAAGTGAAAGCCAAAGATCGTGAAGCCTTTGCCTTTGTGTTTCGTTTTTATG
CACCGAAACTGAAACAGTTCGCCTATAAACATGTTGGCAATGAACAGGTTGCAATGGAAATGGTTCAAGA
AACCATGGCAACCGTTTGGCAGAAAGCACATCTGTATGATGGTAAAAAAAGCGCACTGAGCACCTGGATT
TATACCATTATTCGTAACCTGTGCTTTGACCTGCTGCGTAAACAGAAAGGTAAAGAACTGCATATTCACA
GCGACGATATTTGGCCGAGCGAATATTATCCGCCTGATATGGTTGATCATTATAGTCCGGAACAGGATAT
GCTGAAAGAACAGGTGGTTAAATTTCTGGATATCCTGCCGAAAAATCAGCGTGATGTTCTGCAAGCAGTT
TATCTGGAAGAACTGCCGCATCAGCAGGTTGCAGAACTGTTTGATATTCCGCTGGGCACCGTTAAAAGCC
GTCTGCGTCTGGCAGTTGAAAAACTGCGTCATAGCATGCATACCGAACAGCTGTAATAATACTAGAGCCA
GGCATCAAATAAAACGAAAGGCTCAGTCGAAAGACTGGGCCTTTCGTTTTATCTGTTGTTTGTCGGTGAA
CGCTCTCTACTAGAGTCACACTGGCTCACCTTCGGGTGGGCCTTTCTGCGTTTATATACTAGAGGCCTCC
ACACCGCTCGTCACATCCTGTGATCCACTCTTCATCCCGCTACGTAACACCTCTTACTAGAGATTAAAGA
GGAGAAATACTAGATGCGTAAAGGAGAAGAACTTTTCACTGGAGTTGTCCCAATTCTTGTTGAATTAGAT
GGTGATGTTAATGGGCACAAATTTTCTGTCAGTGGAGAGGGTGAAGGTGATGCAACATACGGAAAACTTA
CCCTTAAATTTATTTGCACTACTGGAAAACTACCTGTTCCATGGCCAACACTTGTCACTACTTTCGGTTA
TGGTGTTCAATGCTTTGCGAGATACCCAGATCATATGAAACAGCATGACTTTTTCAAGAGTGCCATGCCC
GAAGGTTATGTACAGGAAAGAACTATATTTTTCAAAGATGACGGGAACTACAAGACACGTGCTGAAGTCA
AGTTTGAAGGTGATACCCTTGTTAATAGAATCGAGTTAAAAGGTATTGATTTTAAAGAAGATGGAAACAT
TCTTGGACACAAATTGGAATACAACTATAACTCACACAATGTATACATCATGGCAGACAAACAAAAGAAT
GGAATCAAAGTTAACTTCAAAATTAGACACAACATTGAAGATGGAAGCGTTCAACTAGCAGACCATTATC
AACAAAATACTCCAATTGGCGATGGCCCTGTCCTTTTACCAGACAACCATTACCTGTCCACACAATCTGC
CCTTTCGAAAGATCCCAACGAAAAGAGAGACCACATGGTCCTTCTTGAGTTTGTAACAGCTGCTGGGATT
ACACATGGCATGGATGAACTATACAAATAATAATACTAGAGCCAGGCATCAAATAAAACGAAAGGCTCAG
TCGAAAGACTGGGCCTTTCGTTTTATCTGTTGTTTGTCGGTGAACGCTCTCTACTAGAGTCACACTGGCT
CACCTTCGGGTGGGCCTTTCTGCGTTTATATACTAGTAGCGGCCGCTGCAGGCATGCAAGCTTGCGGCCG
CGTCGTGACTGGGAAAACCCTGGCGACTAGTCTTGGACTCCTGTTGATAGATCCAGTAATGACCTCAGAA
CTCCATCTGGATTTGTTCAGAACGCTCGGTTGCCGCCGGGCGTTTTTTATTGGTGAGAATCCAGGGGTCC
CCAATAATTACGATTTAAATTAGTAGCCCGCCTAATGAGCGGGCTTTTTTTTAATTCCCCTATTTGTTTA
TTTTTCTAAATACATTCAAATATGTATCCGCTCATGAGACAATAACCCTGATAAATGCTTCAATAATATT
GAAAAAGGAAGAGTATGAGCATTCAGCATTTTCGTGTGGCGCTGATTCCGTTTTTTGCGGCGTTTTGCCT
GCCGGTGTTTGCGCATCCGGAAACCCTGGTGAAAGTGAAAGATGCGGAAGATCAACTGGGTGCGCGCGTG
GGCTATATTGAACTGGATCTGAACAGCGGCAAAATTCTGGAATCTTTTCGTCCGGAAGAACGTTTTCCGA
TGATGAGCACCTTTAAAGTGCTGCTGTGCGGTGCGGTTCTGAGCCGTGTGGATGCGGGCCAGGAACAACT
GGGCCGTCGTATTCATTATAGCCAGAACGATCTGGTGGAATATAGCCCGGTGACCGAAAAACATCTGACC
GATGGCATGACCGTGCGTGAACTGTGCAGCGCGGCGATTACCATGAGCGATAACACCGCGGCGAACCTGC
TGCTGACGACCATTGGCGGTCCGAAAGAACTGACCGCGTTTCTGCATAACATGGGCGATCATGTGACCCG
TCTGGATCGTTGGGAACCGGAACTGAACGAAGCGATTCCGAACGATGAACGTGATACCACCATGCCGGCA
GCAATGGCGACCACCCTGCGTAAACTGCTGACGGGTGAGCTGCTGACCCTGGCAAGCCGCCAGCAACTGA
TTGATTGGATGGAAGCGGATAAAGTGGCGGGTCCGCTGCTGCGTAGCGCGCTGCCGGCTGGCTGGTTTAT
TGCGGATAAAAGCGGTGCGGGCGAACGTGGCAGCCGTGGCATTATTGCGGCGCTGGGCCCGGATGGTAAA
CCGAGCCGTATTGTGGTGATTTATACCACCGGCAGCCAGGCGACGATGGATGAACGTAACCGTCAGATTG
CGGAAATTGGCGCGAGCCTGATTAAACATTGGTAAACCGATACAATTAAAGGCTCCTTTTGGAGCCTTTT
TTTTTGGACGACCCTTGTCCTTTTCCGCTGCATAACCCTGCTTCGGGGTCATTATAGCGATTTTTTCGGT
ATATCCATCCTTTTTCGCACGATATACAGGATTTTGCCAAAGGGTTCGTGTAGACTTTCCTTGGTGTATC
CAACGGCGTCAGCCGGGCAGGATAGGTGAAGTAGGCCCACCCGCGAGCGGGTGTTCCTTCTTCACTGTCC
CTTATTCGCACCTGGCGGTGCTCAACGGGAATCCTGCTCTGCGAGGCTGGCCGTAGGCCGGCCGCGATGC
AGGTGGCTGCTGAACCCCCAGCCGGAACTGACCCCACAAGGCCCTAGCGTTTGCAATGCACCAGGTCATC
ATTGACCCAGGCGTGTTCCACCAGGCCGCTGCCTCGCAACTCTTCGCAGGCTTCGCCGACCTGCTCGCGC
CACTTCTTCACGCGGGTGGAATCCGATCCGCACATGAGGCGGAAGGTTTCCAGCTTGAGCGGGTACGGCT
CCCGGTGCGAGCTGAAATAGTCGAACATCCGTCGGGCCGTCGGCGACAGCTTGCGGTACTTCTCCCATAT
GAATTTCGTGTAGTGGTCGCCAGCAAACAGCACGACGATTTCCTCGTCGATCAGGACCTGGCAACGGGAC
GTTTTCTTGCCACGGTCCAGGACGCGGAAGCGGTGCAGCAGCGACACCGATTCCAGGTGCCCAACGCGGT
CGGACGTGAAGCCCATCGCCGTCGCCTGTAGGCGCGACAGGCATTCCTCGGCCTTCGTGTAATACCGGCC
ATTGATCGACCAGCCCAGGTCCTGGCAAAGCTCGTAGAACGTGAAGGTGATCGGCTCGCCGATAGGGGTG
CGCTTCGCGTACTCCAACACCTGCTGCCACACCAGTTCGTCATCGTCGGCCCGCAGCTCGACGCCGGTGT
AGGTGATCTTCACGTCCTTGTTGACGTGGAAAATGACCTTGTTTTGCAGCGCCTCGCGCGGGATTTTCTT
GTTGCGCGTGGTGAACAGGGCAGAGCGGGCCGTGTCGTTTGGCATCGCTCGCATCGTGTCCGGCCACGGC
GCAATATCGAACAAGGAAAGCTGCATTTCCTTGATCTGCTGCTTCGTGTGTTTCAGCAACGCGGCCTGCT
TGGCTTCGCTGACCTGTTTTGCCAGGTCCTCGCCGGCGGTTTTTCGCTTCTTGGTCGTCATAGTTCCTCG
CGTGTCGATGGTCATCGACTTCGCCAAACCTGCCGCCTCCTGTTCGAGACGACGCGAACGCTCCACGGCG
GCCGATGGCGCGGGCAGGGCAGGGGGAGCCAGTTGCACGCTGTCGCGCTCGATCTTGGCCGTAGCTTGCT
GGACTATCGAGCCGACGGACTGGAAGGTTTCGCGGGGCGCACGCATGACGGTGCGGCTTGCGATGGTTTC
GGCATCCTCGGCGGAAAACCCCGCGTCGATCAGTTCTTGCCTGTATGCCTTCCGGTCAAACGTCCGATTC
ATTCACCCTCCTTGCGGGATTGCCCCGGAATTAATTCCCCGGATCGATCCGTCGATCTTGATCCCCTGCG
CCATCAGATCCTTGGCGGCAAGAAAGCCATCCAGTTTACTTTGCAGGGCTTCCCAACCTTACCAGAGGGC
GCCCCAGCTGGCAATTCCGGTTCGCTTGCTGTCCATAAAACCGCCCAGTCTAGCTATCGCCATGTAAGCC
CACTGCAAGCTACCTGCTTTCTCTTTGCGCTTGCGTTTTCCCTTGTCCAGATAGCCCAGTAGCTGACATT
CATCCGGGGTCAGCACCGTTTCTGCGGACTGGCTTTCTACGTGGCTGCCATTTTTGGGGTGAGGCCGTTC
GCGGCCGAGGGGCGCAGCCCCTGGGGGGATGGGAGGCCCGCGTTAGCGGGCCGGGAGGGTTCGAGAAGGG
GGGGCACCCCCCTTCGGCGTGCGCGGTCACGCGCACAGGGCGCAGCCCTGGTTAAAAACAAGGTTTATAA
ATATTGGTTTAAAAGCAGGTTAAAAGACAGGTTAGCGGTGGCCGAAAAACGGGCGGAAACCCTTGCAAAT
GCTGGATTTTCTGCCTGTGGACAGCCCCTCAAATGTCAATAGGTGCGCCCCTCATCTGTCAGCACTCTGC
CCCTCAAGTGTCAAGGATCGCGCCCCTCATCTGTCAGTAGTCGCGCCCCTCAAGTGTCAATACCGCAGGG
CACTTATCCCCAGGCTTGTCCACATCATCTGTGGGAAACTCGCGTAAAATCAGGCGTTTTCGCCGATTTG
CGAGGCTGGCCAGCTCCACGTCGCCGGCCGAAATCGAGCCTGCCCCTCATCTGTCAACGCCGCGCCGGGT
GAGTCGGCCCCTCAAGTGTCAACGTCCGCCCCTCATCTGTCAGTGAGGGCCAAGTTTTCCGCGAGGTATC
CACAACGCCGGCGGCCCTACATGGCTCTGCTGTAGTGAGTGGGTTGCGCTCCGGCAGCGGTCCTGATCCC
CCGCAGAAAAAAAGGATCTCAAGAAGATCCTTTGATCTTTTCTACGGCGCGCCCAGCTGTCTAGGGCGGC
GGATTTGTCCTACTCAGGAGAGCGTTCACCGACAAACAACAGATAAAACGAAAGGCCCAGTCTTTCGACT
GAGCCTTTCGTTTTATTTGATGCCT
Features (pLannotate 1.2.2; 22 found; start..end, strand, type, name):
     56..77      +  misc_feature   BioBrick prefix: BioBrick prefix for parts that do not start with "ATG"
     81..100     +  promoter       J23119(SpeI) promoter (fragment): bacterial promoter (Registry of Standard Biological Parts BBa J23119) modified to end with an SpeI site
    140..571     +  CDS            merR: MERR_PSEAI - Experimental evidence at protein level: Swiss-Prot protein existence level 1. Mediates the mercuric-dependent induction of mercury resistance operon. In the absence of mercury MerR represses transcription by binding tightly to the mer operator region; when mercury is present the dimeric complex binds a single ion and becomes a potent transcriptional activator, while remaining bound to the mer site. From Pseudomonas aeruginosa.
    591..662     +  terminator     rrnB T1 terminator: transcription terminator T1 from the E. coli rrnB gene
    678..705     +  terminator     T7Te terminator: phage T7 early transcription terminator
   1406..1477    +  terminator     rrnB T1 terminator: transcription terminator T1 from the E. coli rrnB gene
   1493..1520    +  terminator     T7Te terminator: phage T7 early transcription terminator
   1624..2337    +  CDS            hfriFP: hfriFP is a fluorescent protein published in 2013, derived from Herbaspirillum frisingense.
   2360..2431    +  terminator     rrnB T1 terminator: transcription terminator T1 from the E. coli rrnB gene
   2447..2474    +  terminator     T7Te terminator: phage T7 early transcription terminator
   2481..2501    +  misc_feature   BioBrick suffix: universal suffix for all parts
   2521..2545    +  CDS            lacZα (fragment): LacZα fragment of β-galactosidase; lacZ fragment
   2556..2650    +  terminator     lambda t0 terminator: transcription terminator from phage lambda
   2723..2814    +  promoter       AmpR promoter: bla
   2815..3672    +  CDS            bla: BLAT_ECOLX - Experimental evidence at protein level: Swiss-Prot protein existence level 1. TEM-type are the most prevalent beta-lactamases in enterobacteria; they hydrolyze the beta-lactam bond in susceptible beta-lactam antibiotics, thus conferring resistance to penicillins and cephalosporins. TEM-3 and TEM-4 are capable of hydrolyzing cefotaxime and ceftazidime. TEM-5 is capable of hydrolyzing ceftazidime. TEM-6 is capable of hydrolyzing ceftazidime and aztreonam. TEM-8/CAZ-2, TEM- 16/CAZ-7 and TEM-24/CAZ-6 are markedly active against ceftazidime. IRT- 4 shows resistance to beta-lactamase in
   3679..3718    +  terminator     fd terminator: central terminator from bacteriophage fd (Otsuka and Kunisawa, 1982)
   3865..3973    +  oriT           oriT: incP origin of transfer
   4034..5182    -  CDS            trfA: trans-acting replication protein that binds to and activates oriV
   5234..5515    -  CDS            tnpA (fragment): TN5P_ECOLX - Also known as tnp. Experimental evidence at protein level: Swiss-Prot protein existence level 1. Mediates transposition of transposon Tn5 by a 'cut and paste' mechanism. First, the monomeric transposase binds the 19 bp inverted DNA repeats flanking the transposon. Then, dimerization of the DNA- bound transposase creates a synaptic DNA complex. After nicking of the first DNA strand, excision of the transposon proceeds through a series of intermediates. The transposase then mediates the insertion of the transposon at a new site by strand transfer. The activity of the wild- type tran
   5575..6106    -  rep_origin     oriV: incP origin of replication
   6162..6197    -  rep_origin     CloDF13 ori (fragment): Plasmids containing the CloDF13 (CDF) origin of replication can be propagated in E. coli cells that contain additional plasmids with compatible origins.
   6233..6319    -  terminator     rrnB T1 terminator: Escherichia coli rrnB; transcription terminator T1 from the E. coli rrnB gene
