[The description below was written by a language model from this plasmid's Addgene catalogue record and pLannotate feature annotations shown in this document.]
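Description:
pXW109PmerT-Pecf11-gfp is a low-copy bacterial expression plasmid for synthetic biology, built on the pSEVA121 backbone and carrying a two-layered mercury-responsive genetic circuit. It replicates through the broad-host-range incP (RK2-type) system, with oriV and the trans-acting replication protein gene trfA. An oriT origin of transfer allows conjugative mobilisation when transfer functions are supplied in trans. Selection is by ampicillin through a TEM-type beta-lactamase (bla) driven by its own promoter. Short annotated fragments of lacZα, a Tn5 transposase and a CloDF13 origin appear to be backbone remnants or partial matches rather than functional parts.

The synthetic insert of about 2.4 kb sits between EcoRI and PstI within BioBrick prefix and suffix sequences and consists of three transcription units, each closed by paired rrnB T1 and T7Te terminators. In the first unit, the constitutive Anderson-family promoter PJ23109 (matched by the annotation software as a J23119 fragment) expresses MerR, the mercury-sensing regulator that represses its target promoter without mercury and activates it when mercuric ions bind. In the second, the MerR-controlled PmerT promoter drives ecf11, an extracytoplasmic-function sigma factor. This region lies between the first two terminator pairs and was not annotated in the feature table. In the third, the ECF11-dependent promoter Pecf11 drives gfp, which the automated annotation labels as a different fluorescent protein, probably a database mis-assignment. Mercury detection therefore induces the sigma factor, which acts as an amplifier stage for the fluorescent output. The associated publication concerns protein-binding DNA sponges for tuning gene expression and mitigating protein toxicity, but the record does not state this plasmid's specific role in that work.
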