Addgene plasmid #160822: pXW109PmerT-Pecf11-gfp
Purpose: Two-layered mercury responsive circuit carrying an ECF11-based amplifier
Depositing lab: Baojun Wang. Depositing organization: University of Edinburgh. Publication: Synthetic protein-binding DNA sponge as a tool to tune gene expression and mitigate protein toxicity. Wan X, Pinto F, Yu L, Wang B. Nat Commun. 2020 Nov 24;11(1):5961. doi: 10.1038/s41467-020-19552-9. PubMed 33235249.
Backbone
  Vector backbone: pSEVA121
  Backbone size w/o insert (bp): 3922
  Vector type: Bacterial Expression, Synthetic Biology
Growth in bacteria
  Bacterial resistance: Ampicillin, 100 μg/mL
  Growth temperature: 37°C
  Growth strain: DH5alpha
  Copy number: Low Copy
Gene/Insert
  Gene/Insert name: PJ23109-32merR-t-PmerT-33ecf11-Pecf11-30gfp-t
  Species: Synthetic
  Insert size (bp): 2403
  Promoter: PJ23109, PmerT, Pecf11
  Cloning method: Restriction Enzyme; 5′ cloning site EcoRI (not destroyed); 3′ cloning site PstI (not destroyed)
  Sequencing primers: 5′ AGGGCGGCGGATTTGTCC; 3′ GCGGCAACCGAGCGTTC
Terms and licenses: Academic/Nonprofit Terms; Industry Terms: Not Available to Industry
How to cite: pXW109PmerT-Pecf11-gfp was a gift from Baojun Wang (Addgene plasmid # 160822 ; http://n2t.net/addgene:160822 ; RRID:Addgene_160822)
