>Addgene plasmid #160822 | pXW109PmerT-Pecf11-gfp | depositor partial sequence | sequence record 311323 | PJ23109-32merR-t-PmerT-33ecf11-Pecf11-30gfp-t
TTTACAGCTAGCTCAGTCCTAGGGACTGTGCTAGCTACTAGAGTCACACAGGAAAGTACTAGATGGAAAA
TAATTTGGAAAACCTGACCATTGGCGTTTTTGCCAAGGCGGCCGGGGTCAACGTGGAGACAATCCGCTTC
TATCAGCGCAAGGGCCTGTTGCGGGAACCGGACAAGCCTTACGGCAGCATCCGCCGCTATGGGGAGGCGG
ACGTGGTTCGGGTGAAATTCGTGAAATCGGCACAGCGGCTGGGGTTCAGTCTGGACGAGATTGCCGAGCT
GTTGCGGCTCGACGATGGCACCCACTGCGAGGAGGCCAGCAGCCTGGCCGAACACAAGCTCAAGGACGTG
CGCGAGAAGATGGCCGACTTGGCGCGCATGGAAACCGTGCTGTCTGAACTCGTGTGCGCCTGCCATGCAC
GAAAGGGGAATGTTTCCTGCCCGTTGATCGCGTCACTACAGGGCGAAGCAGGCCTGGCAAGGTCAGCTAT
GCCTTAGTACTAGAGCCAGGCATCAAATAAAACGAAAGGCTCAGTCGAAAGACTGGGCCTTTCGTTTTAT
CTGTTGTTTGTCGGTGAACGCTCTCTACTAGAGTCACACTGGCTCACCTTCGGGTGGGCCTTTCTGCGTT
TATATGGATCCGTTCCATATCGCTTGACTACGTACATGAGTACGGAAGTAAGGTTACGCTATCCAATCCT
ACTAGAGTCACACAGGACTACTAGATGATGAGCGATAGTCCGCAGAAACTGGGTCGTAATGAATGGAATG
CATATATGGATAAAGTGAAAGCCAAAGATCGTGAAGCCTTTGCCTTTGTGTTTCGTTTTTATGCACCGAA
ACTGAAACAGTTCGCCTATAAACATGTTGGCAATGAACAGGTTGCAATGGAAATGGTTCAAGAAACCATG
GCAACCGTTTGGCAGAAAGCACATCTGTATGATGGTAAAAAAAGCGCACTGAGCACCTGGATTTATACCA
TTATTCGTAACCTGTGCTTTGACCTGCTGCGTAAACAGAAAGGTAAAGAACTGCATATTCACAGCGACGA
TATTTGGCCGAGCGAATATTATCCGCCTGATATGGTTGATCATTATAGTCCGGAACAGGATATGCTGAAA
GAACAGGTGGTTAAATTTCTGGATATCCTGCCGAAAAATCAGCGTGATGTTCTGCAAGCAGTTTATCTGG
AAGAACTGCCGCATCAGCAGGTTGCAGAACTGTTTGATATTCCGCTGGGCACCGTTAAAAGCCGTCTGCG
TCTGGCAGTTGAAAAACTGCGTCATAGCATGCATACCGAACAGCTGTAATAATACTAGAGCCAGGCATCA
AATAAAACGAAAGGCTCAGTCGAAAGACTGGGCCTTTCGTTTTATCTGTTGTTTGTCGGTGAACGCTCTC
TACTAGAGTCACACTGGCTCACCTTCGGGTGGGCCTTTCTGCGTTTATATACTAGAGGCCTCCACACCGC
TCGTCACATCCTGTGATCCACTCTTCATCCCGCTACGTAACACCTCTTACTAGAGATTAAAGAGGAGAAA
TACTAGATGCGTAAAGGAGAAGAACTTTTCACTGGAGTTGTCCCAATTCTTGTTGAATTAGATGGTGATG
TTAATGGGCACAAATTTTCTGTCAGTGGAGAGGGTGAAGGTGATGCAACATACGGAAAACTTACCCTTAA
ATTTATTTGCACTACTGGAAAACTACCTGTTCCATGGCCAACACTTGTCACTACTTTCGGTTATGGTGTT
CAATGCTTTGCGAGATACCCAGATCATATGAAACAGCATGACTTTTTCAAGAGTGCCATGCCCGAAGGTT
ATGTACAGGAAAGAACTATATTTTTCAAAGATGACGGGAACTACAAGACACGTGCTGAAGTCAAGTTTGA
AGGTGATACCCTTGTTAATAGAATCGAGTTAAAAGGTATTGATTTTAAAGAAGATGGAAACATTCTTGGA
CACAAATTGGAATACAACTATAACTCACACAATGTATACATCATGGCAGACAAACAAAAGAATGGAATCA
AAGTTAACTTCAAAATTAGACACAACATTGAAGATGGAAGCGTTCAACTAGCAGACCATTATCAACAAAA
TACTCCAATTGGCGATGGCCCTGTCCTTTTACCAGACAACCATTACCTGTCCACACAATCTGCCCTTTCG
AAAGATCCCAACGAAAAGAGAGACCACATGGTCCTTCTTGAGTTTGTAACAGCTGCTGGGATTACACATG
GCATGGATGAACTATACAAATAATAATACTAGAGCCAGGCATCAAATAAAACGAAAGGCTCAGTCGAAAG
ACTGGGCCTTTCGTTTTATCTGTTGTTTGTCGGTGAACGCTCTCTACTAGAGTCACACTGGCTCACCTTC
GGGTGGGCCTTTCTGCGTTTATA
